Addgene plasmid #169898: pPID2
Purpose: (Empty Backbone) Minimal empty vector with piggyBac, insulators, and a DTS
Depositing lab: Richard Schneider. Depositing organization: University of California, San Francisco (UCSF). Publication: Stable integration of an optimized inducible promoter system enables spatiotemporal control of gene expression throughout avian development. Chu D, Nguyen A, Smith SS, Vavrusova Z, Schneider RA. Biol Open. 2020 Oct 6;9(10). pii: bio.055343. doi: 10.1242/bio.055343. PubMed 32917762.
Backbone
  Vector backbone: pPID2
  Backbone size (bp): 2427
  Vector type: Cloning Vector
Growth in bacteria
  Bacterial resistance: Ampicillin, 100 μg/mL
  Growth temperature: 37°C
  Growth strain: DH5alpha
  Copy number: High Copy
Gene/Insert
  Cloning method: Gibson Cloning
Terms and licenses: Academic/Nonprofit Terms; Industry Terms: Not Available to Industry
How to cite: pPID2 was a gift from Richard Schneider (Addgene plasmid # 169898 ; http://n2t.net/addgene:169898 ; RRID:Addgene_169898)
