[The description below was written by a language model from this plasmid's Addgene catalogue record and pLannotate feature annotations shown in this document.]
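Description:
pPID2 is a minimal empty cloning backbone of 2,427 bp, designed as a compact starting point for building piggyBac transposon constructs. According to the catalogue entry it carries piggyBac elements, insulators and a DNA nuclear targeting sequence (DTS), and it contains no insert; cargo is meant to be added by Gibson assembly. In a vector of this kind, the piggyBac terminal repeats allow a co-supplied piggyBac transposase to excise whatever lies between them and integrate it stably into the host genome. The insulators are intended to shield the integrated cassette from positional effects and from crosstalk with neighbouring chromatin, and the DTS promotes import of plasmid DNA into the nucleus of transfected or electroporated cells. The associated publication concerns stable integration of an inducible promoter system for controlling gene expression during avian development, which indicates the intended setting, although this plasmid carries no promoter or transgene of its own.

The automated feature table identifies only part of this architecture. It confirms the bacterial maintenance module: a high-copy ColE1/pUC-type origin of replication and a β-lactamase gene with its native bla promoter, giving ampicillin selection in E. coli. A short SV40 enhancer/early promoter fragment of about 70 bp sits between the resistance gene and the origin. It is too small to be a working promoter and plausibly corresponds to the SV40-derived DTS, though the annotation does not label it as such. The piggyBac repeats and insulators are not annotated at all, presumably lying in the unannotated first third of the sequence. The 16 bp "copia promoter" hit there is most likely a spurious match.
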