Features (pLannotate 1.2.2; 5 found; start..end, strand, type, name):
    625..640     -  promoter       copia promoter (fragment): strong promoter from the Drosophila transposable element copia (Sinclair et al., 1986)
    825..888     +  promoter       AmpR promoter: bla
    889..1748    +  CDS            AmpR (fragment): β-lactamase; bla; confers resistance to ampicillin, carbenicillin, and related antibiotics
   1748..1820    +  promoter       SV40 promoter (fragment): SV40 enhancer and early promoter
   1832..2420    +  rep_origin     ori: high-copy-number ColE1/pMB1/pBR322/pUC origin of replication
>Addgene plasmid #169898 | pPID2 | addgene full sequence | sequence record 424964 | Addgene NGS Result
CCCTAGAAAGATAGTCTGCGTAAAATTGACGCATGCATTCTTGAAATATTGCTCTCTCTTTCTAAATAGC
GCGAATCCGTCGCTGTGCATTTAGGACATCTCAGTCGCCGCTTGGAGCTCCCGTGAGGCGTGCTTGTCAA
TGCGGTAAGTGTCACTGATTTTGAACTATAACAACCGCGTGAGTCAAAATGACGCATGATTATCTTTTAC
GTGACTTTTAAGATTTAACTCATACGATAATTATATTGTTATTTCGTGTTCTACTTACGTGATAACTTAT
TATATATATATTTTCTTGTTATAGATATCAGAGGGGCGGAAGGGACGTTAGGAGGGAGGCAGGGAGGCAG
GGAGGCAGGGAGGAACGGAGGGAGCGACAGTGGTAAGCTTCTAGATCGATTATAACGCGTGTCGACTCGA
GAATTCTGCAGGTACCATGGCCGGCTTAAGACGTCAATTGCTAGCACGTGTTAACACTAGTACGTACATG
TTGGCCAGATCTCTAGATGACTCGTGCTCTCCCTCCGTTCCTCCCTGCCTCCCTGCCTCCCTGCCTCCCT
CCTAACGTCCCTTCCGCCCCTCTTTTGTTACTTTATAGAAGAAATTTTGAGTTTTTGTTTTTTTTTAATA
AATAAATAAACATAAATAAATTGTTTGTTGAATTTATTATTAGTATGTAAGTGTAAATATAATAAAACTT
AATATCTATTCAAATTAATAAATAAACCTCGATATACAGACCGATAAAACACATGCGTCAATTTTACGCA
TGATTATCTTTAACGTACGTCACAATATGATTATCTTTCTAGGGTTAATTCAAATATGTATCCGCTCATG
AGACAATAACCCTGATAAATGCTTCAATAATATTGAAAAAGGAAGAGTATGAGTATTCAACATTTCCGTG
TCGCCCTTATTCCCTTTTTTGCGGCATTTTGCCTTCCTGTTTTTGCTCACCCAGAAACGCTGGTGAAAGT
AAAAGATGCTGAAGATCAGTTGGGTGCACGAGTGGGTTACATCGAACTGGATCTCAACAGCGGTAAGATC
CTTGAGAGTTTTCGCCCCGAAGAACGTTTTCCAATGATGAGCACTTTTAAAGTTCTGCTATGTGGCGCGG
TATTATCCCGTATTGACGCCGGGCAAGAGCAACTCGGTCGCCGCATACACTATTCTCAGAATGACTTGGT
TGAGTACTCACCAGTCACAGAAAAGCATCTTACGGATGGCATGACAGTAAGAGAATTATGCAGTGCTGCC
ATAACCATGAGTGATAACACTGCGGCCAACTTACTTCTGACAACGATCGGAGGACCGAAGGAGCTAACCG
CTTTTTTGCACAACATGGGGGATCATGTAACTCGCCTTGATCGTTGGGAACCGGAGCTGAATGAAGCCAT
ACCAAACGACGAGCGTGACACCACGATGCCTGTAGCAATGGCAACAACGTTGCGCAAACTATTAACTGGC
GAACTACTTACTCTAGCTTCCCGGCAACAATTAATAGACTGGATGGAGGCGGATAAAGTTGCAGGACCAC
TTCTGCGCTCGGCCCTTCCGGCTGGCTGGTTTATTGCTGATAAATCTGGAGCCGGTGAGCGTGGGTCTCG
CGGTATCATTGCAGCACTGGGGCCAGATGGTAAGCCCTCCCGTATCGTAGTTATCTACACGACGGGGAGT
CAGGCAACTATGGATGAACGAAATAGACAGATCGCTGAGATAGGTGCCTCACTGATTAAGCATTGGTAGG
TGTGGAAAGTCCCCAGGCTCCCCAGCAGGCAGAAGTATGCAAAGCATGCATCTCAATTAGTCAGCAACCA
AAAGGATCTTCTTGAGATCCTTTTTTTCTGCGCGTAATCTGCTGCTTGCAAACAAAAAAACCACCGCTAC
CAGCGGTGGTTTGTTTGCCGGATCAAGAGCTACCAACTCTTTTTCCGAAGGTAACTGGCTTCAGCAGAGC
GCAGATACCAAATACTGTTCTTCTAGTGTAGCCGTAGTTAGGCCACCACTTCAAGAACTCTGTAGCACCG
CCTACATACCTCGCTCTGCTAATCCTGTTACCAGTGGCTGCTGCCAGTGGCGATAAGTCGTGTCTTACCG
GGTTGGACTCAAGACGATAGTTACCGGATAAGGCGCAGCGGTCGGGCTGAACGGGGGGTTCGTGCACACA
GCCCAGCTTGGAGCGAACGACCTACACCGAACTGAGATACCTACAGCGTGAGCTATGAGAAAGCGCCACG
CTTCCCGAAGGGAGAAAGGCGGACAGGTATCCGGTAAGCGGCAGGGTCGGAACAGGAGAGCGCACGAGGG
AGCTTCCAGGGGGAAACGCCTGGTATCTTTATAGTCCTGTCGGGTTTCGCCACCTCTGACTTGAGCGTCG
ATTTTTGTGATGCTCGTCAGGGGGGCGGAGCCTATGGAAAAACTTAA
